>Addgene plasmid #53226 | pBJ FLAG-hPar1 | addgene partial sequence | sequence record 86475 | SV40pro-F 5'-TATTTATGCAGAGGCCGAGG-3'
TGAGGAGGCTTTTTTGGAGGCCTAGGCTTTTGCAAAAAGCTCCTCGATCGAGGGGCTCGCATCTCTCCTT
CACGCGCCCGCCGCCCTACCTGAGGCCGCCATCCACGCCGGTTGAGTCGCGTTCTGCCGCCTCCCGCCTG
TGGTGCCTCCTGAACTGCGTCCGCCGTCTAGGTAAGTTTAAAGCTCAGGTCGAGACCGGGCCTTTGTCCG
GCGCTCCCTTGGAGCCTACCTAGACTCAGCCGGCTCTCCACGCTTTGCCTGACCCTGCTTGCTCAACTCT
ACGTCTTTGTTTCGTTTTCTGTTCTGCGCCGTTACAGATCCAAGCTCCTCGAGGATCCACCATGGACAGC
AAAGGTTCGTCGCAGAAAGGGTCCCGCCTGCTCCTGCTGCTGGTGGTGTCAAATCTACTCTTGTGCCAGG
GTGTGGTCTCCGATTACAAAGATGATGATGATGTCGACGCCACCTTAGATCCCCGGTCATTTCTTCTCAG
GAACCCCAATGATAAATATGAACCATTTTGGGAGGATGAGGAGAAAAATGAAAGTGGGTTAACTGAATAC
AGATTAGTCTCCATCAATAAAAGCAGTCCTCTTCAAAAACAACTTCCTGCATTCATCTCAGAAGATGCCT
CCGGATATTTGACCAGCTCCTGGCTGACACTCTTTGTCCCATCTGTGTACACCGGAGTGTTTGTAGTCAG
CCTCCCACTAAACATCATGGCCATCGTTGTGTTCATCCTGA
