>Addgene plasmid #53226 | pBJ FLAG-hPar1 | addgene partial sequence | sequence record 94328 | pBR322ori-F 5'-GGGAAACGCCTGGTATCTTT-3'
TTGAGCGTCGATTTTTGTGATGCTCGTCAGGGGGGCGGAGCCTATGGAAAAACGCCAGCAACGCGGCCTT
TTTACGGTTCCTGGCCTTTTGCTGGCCTTTTGCTCACATGTTCTTTCCTGCGTTATCCCCTGATTCTGTG
GATAACCGTATTACCGCCTTTGAGTGAGCTGATACCGCTCGCCGCAGCCGAACGACCGAGCGCAGCGAGT
CAGTGAGCGAGGAAGCGGAAGAGCGCCTGATGCGGTATTTTCTCCTTACGCATCTGTGCGGTATTTCACA
CCGCATAGGTCGACCGGTCGACCGGTCGACCGGTCGACCTATGGTGCACTCTCAGTACAATCTGCTCTGA
TGCCGCATAGTTAAGCCAGTATACACTCCGCTATCGCTACGTGACTGGGTCATGGCTGCGCCCCGACACC
CGCCAACACCCGCTGACGCGCCCTGACGGGCTTGTCTGCTCCCGGCATCCGCTTACAGACAAGCTGTGAC
CGTCTCCGGGAGCTGCATGTGTCAGAGGTTTTCACCGTCATCACCGAAACGCGCGAGGCAGCCGGATCAT
AATCAGCCATACCACATTTGTAGAGGTTTTACTTGCTTTAAAAAACCTCCCACACCTCCCCCTGAACCTG
AAACATAAAATGAATGCAATTGTTGTTGTTAACTTGTTTATTGCAGCTTATAATGGTTACAAATAAAGCA
ATAGCATCACAAATTTCACAAATAAAGCATTTTTTTCACTGCATTCTAGTTGTGGTTTGTCCAAACTCAT
CAATGTATCTTATCATGTCTGGATCCCTCGACGG
