[The description below was written by a language model from this plasmid's Addgene catalogue record.]
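Description:
pBJ FLAG-hPar1 is a mammalian expression plasmid built on the pBJ1 backbone (about 3.3 kb without insert) that carries an epitope-tagged version of human protease-activated receptor 1 (PAR1, gene F2R), the G protein-coupled thrombin receptor. It is propagated in E. coli under ampicillin selection. The record does not state the bacterial origin of replication, the copy number, or any marker for selection in mammalian cells. No feature table is provided, so the fine structure of the vector cannot be described beyond the catalogue fields.

The roughly 3.2 kb insert is expressed from an SV40 promoter. The first 39 amino acids of the receptor, recorded as the native signal peptide, have been deleted and replaced by the bovine prolactin signal sequence followed by a FLAG epitope. The heterologous signal sequence directs the receptor into the secretory pathway. After it is removed, the FLAG tag should sit at the extracellular amino terminus of the mature receptor, upstream of the site where thrombin cleaves PAR1 to unmask its tethered ligand. The insert was first cloned into the SalI site of pBluescript, then excised and transferred into pBJ. The cloning sites used in the final vector are not recorded.

This design makes the tag accessible to antibody on intact cells, and the tag would be expected to be lost when thrombin cleaves the receptor. That fits the associated study's focus on the kinetics of thrombin receptor cleavage at the cell surface and its relation to signaling. More generally, the construct suits transfection experiments that measure PAR1 surface expression, cleavage and activation.
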