Addgene plasmid #53226: pBJ FLAG-hPar1
Purpose: mammalian expression of human Par1 with N-terminal FLAG tag
Depositing lab: Shaun Coughlin. Depositing organization: University of California, San Francisco (UCSF). Publication: Kinetics of thrombin receptor cleavage on intact cells. Relation to signaling. Ishii K, Hein L, Kobilka B, Coughlin SR. J Biol Chem. 1993 May 5. 268(13):9780-6. PubMed 7683662.
Backbone
  Vector backbone: pBJ1
  Backbone manufacturer: Mark Davis lab
  Backbone size w/o insert (bp): 3300
  Vector type: Mammalian Expression
Growth in bacteria
  Bacterial resistance: Ampicillin, 100 μg/mL
  Growth temperature: 37°C
  Growth strain: DH5alpha
  Copy number: Unknown
Gene/Insert
  Gene/Insert name: Par1 (alt names: coagulation factor II (thrombin) receptor; thrombin receptor)
  Species: H. sapiens (human)
  Insert size (bp): 3200
  Mutation: Deletion of aa1-39 (native signal peptide)
  Entrez Gene: F2R (a.k.a. CF2R, HTR, PAR-1, PAR1, TR)
  Promoter: SV40
  Tag / fusion protein: bovine prolactin signal sequence (MDSKGSSQKGSRLLLLLVVSNLLLCQGVVS) (N terminal on insert); FLAG (N terminal on insert)
  Cloning method: Restriction Enzyme; 5′ cloning site unknown (unknown if destroyed); 3′ cloning site unknown (unknown if destroyed)
  Sequencing primers: 5′ SV40pro F; 3′ EBV-rev
Terms and licenses: Academic/Nonprofit Terms; Industry Terms: Not Available to Industry
Depositor comments: The gene for hThrombin Receptor with Flag epitope at its amino terminus. The gene was cloned into the SalI site of pBluescript and excised and inserted into pBJ.
How to cite: pBJ FLAG-hPar1 was a gift from Shaun Coughlin (Addgene plasmid # 53226 ; http://n2t.net/addgene:53226 ; RRID:Addgene_53226)
